Addgene plasmid #15148: BAG (CC#23)
Depositing lab: Connie Cepko. Depositing organization: Harvard Medical School. Publication: Lineage analysis in the vertebrate nervous system by retrovirus-mediated gene transfer. Price J, Turner D, Cepko C. Proc Natl Acad Sci U S A. 1987 Jan . 84(1):156-60. 10.1073/pnas.84.1.156 PubMed 3099292.
Backbone
  Vector backbone: modified pDOL
  Vector type: Mammalian Expression, Retroviral ; Avian expression
  Selectable markers: Neomycin (select with G418)
Growth in bacteria
  Bacterial resistance: Kanamycin, 50 μg/mL
  Growth temperature: 37°C
  Growth strain: DH5alpha
  Copy number: Unknown
Gene/Insert
  Gene/Insert name: beta-galactosidase (alt names: b-galactosidase; LacZ)
  Species: Escherichia coli
  Insert size (bp): 3000
  Cloning method: Restriction Enzyme; 5′ cloning site BamHI (not destroyed); 3′ cloning site BamHI (not destroyed)
  Sequencing primers: 5′ n/a
Resource information
  A portion of this plasmid was derived from a plasmid made by: pDOL was a gift from Richard Mulligan
Terms and licenses: Academic/Nonprofit Terms; Industry Terms: Not Available to Industry
Depositor comments: Retroviral vector expressing beta-galactosidase from the long-terminal-repeat (LTR) promoter. The neomycin gene is expressed from SV40 promoter.
How to cite: BAG (CC#23) was a gift from Connie Cepko (Addgene plasmid # 15148 ; http://n2t.net/addgene:15148 ; RRID:Addgene_15148)
