[The description below was written by a language model from this plasmid's Addgene catalogue record.]
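Description:
BAG (CC#23) is a replication-incompetent retroviral vector built on a modified pDOL backbone and catalogued for mammalian and avian expression. It is propagated in E. coli under kanamycin selection. The record does not give the bacterial origin of replication or the copy number, and no feature table is provided, so the exact layout of the elements cannot be confirmed beyond the catalogue fields and depositor comments.

The payload is the E. coli beta-galactosidase (lacZ) gene, an insert of about 3 kb cloned into a BamHI site that is retained at both ends. According to the depositor, lacZ is transcribed from the retroviral long terminal repeat (LTR) promoter, while a neomycin resistance gene is driven by a separate internal SV40 promoter. This gives a two-gene arrangement. The LTR-driven transcript supplies the reporter, and the SV40-neo unit allows G418 selection of stably transduced eukaryotic cells, for example when deriving producer lines or titring virus. A neo gene of this type commonly also confers kanamycin resistance in bacteria, which would fit the listed bacterial marker, although the record does not state this explicitly.

As with other retroviral vectors, the plasmid would be introduced into packaging cells that supply the viral proteins in trans. The resulting particles integrate the LTR-flanked cassette into the genome of infected dividing cells. The integrated provirus is inherited by all descendants of an infected cell, and beta-galactosidase can be detected histochemically, so the progeny of a single progenitor are permanently marked. The associated publication used this approach for clonal lineage analysis in the vertebrate nervous system.
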