>Addgene plasmid #15148 | BAG (CC#23) | addgene partial sequence | sequence record 21654 | 15148 with Neo-R
ACGCGGAACTGCGTGCATCCATCTTGTTCATCATGCGAAACGATCCTCATCCTGTCTCTTGATCAGATCT
TGATCCCCTGCGCCATCAGATCCTTGGCGGCAAGAAAGCCATCCAGTTTACTTTGCAGGGCTTCCCAACC
TTACCAGAGGGCGCCCCAGCTGGCAATTCCGGTTCGCTTGCTGTCCATAAAACCGCCCAGTCTAGCTATC
GCCATGTAAGCCCACTGCAAGCTACCTGCTTTCTCTTTGCGCTTGCGTTTTCCCTTGTCCAGATAGCCCA
GTAGCTGACATTCATCCGGGGTCAGCACCGTTTCTGCGGACTGGCTTTCTACGTGTTCCGCTTCCTTTAG
CAGCCCTTGCGCCCTGAGTGCTTGCGGCAGCGTGAAGCTTTTTGCAAAAGCCTAGGCCTCCAAAAAAGCC
TCCTCACTACTTCTGGAATAGCTCAGAGGCCGAGGCGGCCTCGGCCTCTGCATAAATAAAAAAAATTAGT
CAGCCATGGGGCGGAGAATGGGCGGAACTGGGCGGAGTTAGGGGCGGGATGGGCGGAGTTAGGGGCGGGA
CTATGGTTGCTGACTAATTGAGATGCATGCTTTGCATACTTCTGCCTGCTGGGGAGCCTGGGGACTTTCC
ACACCTGGTTGCTGACTAATTGAGATGCATGCTTTGCATACTTCTGCCTGCTGGGGAGCCTGGGGACTTT
CCACACCCTAACTGACACACATTCCACAGGGTCGACCCGGGTCGACCCGGGGATCCCCCCTGCCCGGTTA
TTATTATTTTTGACACCAGACCAACTGGTAATGGTAGCGACCGGCGCTCAGCTGGAATTCCGCCGATACT
GACGGGCTCCAGGAGTCGTCGCCACCAATCCCATATGGAAA
