>Addgene plasmid #15148 | BAG (CC#23) | addgene partial sequence | sequence record 75256 | pBABE-3
GCCCGGTTATTATTATTTTTGACACCAGACCAACTGGTAATGGTAGCGACCGGCGCTCAGCTGGAATTCC
GCCGATACTGACGGGCTCCAGGAGTCGTCGCCACCAATCCCCATATGGAAACCGTCGATATTCAGCCATG
TGCCTTCTTCCGCGTGCAGCAGATGGCGATGGCTGGTTTCCATCAGTTGCTGTTGACTGTAGCGGCTGAT
GTTGAACTGGAAGTCGCCGCGCCACTGGTGTGGGCCATAATTCAATTCGCGCGTCCCGCAGCGCAGACCG
TTTTCGCTCGGGAAGACGTACGGGGTATACATGTCTGACAATGGCAGATCCCAGCGGTCAAAACAGGCGG
CAGTAAGGCGGTCGGGATAGTTTTCTTGCGGCCCTAATCCGAGCCAGTTTACCCGCTCTGCTACCTGCGC
CAGCTGGCAGTTCAGGCCAATCCGCGCCGGATGCGGTGTATCGCTCGCCACTTCAACATCAACGGTAATC
GCCATTTGACCACTACCATCAATCCGGTAGGTTTTCCGGCTGATAAATAAGGTTTTCCCCTGATGCTGCC
ACGCGTGAGCGGTCGTAATCAGCACCGCATCAGCAAGTGTATCTGCCGTGCACTGCAACAACGCTGCTTC
GGCCTGGTAATGGCCCGCCGCCTTCCAGCGTTCGACCCAGGCGTTAGGGTCAATGCGGGTCGCTTCACTT
ACGCCAATGTCGTTATCCAGCGGTGCACGGGTGAACTGATCGCGCAGCGGCGTCAGCAGTTGTTTTTTAT
CGCCAATCCACATCTGTGAAAGAAAGCCTGACTGGCGGTTAAATTGCCAACGCTTATTACCCAGCTCGAT
GCAAAAATCCATTTCGCTGGTGGTCAGATGCGGGATGGCGTGGGACGCGGCGGGGAGCGTCACACTGAGG
TTTTCCGCC
